>Addgene plasmid #57893 | mKO2-Rab7a-7 | depositor partial sequence | sequence record 89044 | insert sequence
ATCCGCTAGCGCTACCGGTCGCCACCATGGTGAGTGTGATTAAACCAGAGATGAAGATGAGGTACTACAT
GGACGGCTCCGTCAATGGGCATGAGTTCACAATTGAAGGTGAAGGCACAGGCAGACCTTACGAGGGACAT
CAAGAGATGACACTACGCGTCACAATGGCCGAGGGCGGGCCAATGCCTTTCGCGTTTGACTTAGTGTCAC
ACGTGTTCTGTTACGGCCACAGAGTATTTACTAAATATCCAGAAGAGATACCAGACTATTTCAAACAAGC
ATTTCCTGAAGGCCTGTCATGGGAAAGGTCGTTGGAGTTCGAAGATGGTGGGTCCGCTTCAGTCAGTGCG
CATATAAGCCTTAGAGGAAACACCTTCTACCACAAATCCAAATTTACTGGGGTTAACTTTCCTGCCGATG
GTCCTATCATGCAAAACCAAAGTGTTGATTGGGAGCCATCAACCGAGAAAATTACTGCCAGCGACGGAGT
TCTGAAGGGTGATGTTACGATGTACCTAAAACTTGAAGGAGGCGGCAATCACAAATGCCAAATGAAGACT
ACTTACAAGGCGGCAAAAGAGATTCTTGAAATGCCAGGAGACCATTACATCGGCCATCGCCTCGTCAGGA
AAACCGAAGGCAACATTACTGAGCAGGTAGAAGATGCAGTAGCTCATAGCTCCGGACTCAGATCTCGAGC
CATGACCTCTAGGAAGAAAGTGTTGCTGAAGGTTATCATCCTGGGAGATTCTGGAGTCGGGAAGACATCA
CTCATGAACCAGTATGTGAATAAGAAATTCAGCAATCAGTACAAAGCCACAATAGGAGCTGACTTTCTGA
CCAAGGAGGTGATGGTGGATGACAGGCTAGTCACAATGCAGATATGGGACACAGCAGGACAGGAACGGTT
CCAGTCTCTCGGTGTGGCCTTCTACAGAGGTGCAGACTGCTGCGTTCTGGTATTTGATGTGACTGCCCCC
AACACATTCAAAACCCTAGATAGCTGGAGAGATGAGTTTCTCATCCAGGCCAGTCCCCGAGATCCTGAAA
ACTTCCCATTTGTTGTGTTGGGAAACAAGATTGACCTCGAAAACAGACAAGTGGCCACAAAGCGGGCACA
GGCCTGGTGCTACAGCAAAAACAACATTCCCTACTTTGAGACCAGTGCCAAGGAGGCCATCAACGTGGAG
CAGGCGTTCCAGACGATTGCACGGAATGCACTTAAGCAGGAAACGGAGGTGGAGCTGTACAACGAATTTC
CTGAACCTATCAAACTGGACAAGAATGACCGGGCCAAGGCCTCGGCAGAAAGCTGCAGTTGCTGAGGATC
CACCGGATCTAGATAACTGATCATAATCAGCCATACCACATT
