>Addgene plasmid #57893 | mKO2-Rab7a-7 | addgene partial sequence | sequence record 133620 | CMV-F 5'-CGCAAATGGGCGGTAGGCGTG-3'
GCGCTACCGGTCGCCACCATGGTGAGTGTGATTAAACCAGAGATGAAGATGAGGTACTACATGGACGGCT
CCGTCAATGGGCATGAGTTCACAATTGAAGGTGAAGGCACAGGCAGACCTTACGAGGGACATCAAGAGAT
GACACTACGCGTCACAATGGCCGAGGGCGGGCCAATGCCTTTCGCGTTTGACTTAGTGTCACACGTGTTC
TGTTACGGCCACAGAGTATTTACTAAATATCCAGAAGAGATACCAGACTATTTCAAACAAGCATTTCCTG
AAGGCCTGTCATGGGAAAGGTCGTTGGAGTTCGAAGATGGTGGGTCCGCTTCAGTCAGTGCGCATATAAG
CCTTAGAGGAAACACCTTCTACCACAAATCCAAATTTACTGGGGTTAACTTTCCTGCCGATGGTCCTATC
ATGCAAAACCAAAGTGTTGATTGGGAGCCATCAACCGAGAAAATTACTGCCAGCGACGGAGTTCTGAAGG
GTGATGTTACGATGTACCTAAAACTTGAAGGAGGCGGCAATCACAAATGCCAAATGAAGACTACTTACAA
GGCGGCAAAAGAGATTCTTGAAATGCCAGGAGACCATTACATCGGCCATCGCCTCGTCAGGAAAACCGAA
GGCAACATTACTGAGCAGGTAGAAGATGCAGTAGCTCATAGCTCCGGACTCAGATCTCGAGCCATGACCT
CTAGGAAGAAAGTGTTGCTGAAGGTTATCATCCTGGGAGATT
