[The description below was written by a language model from this plasmid's Addgene catalogue record.]
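Description:
mKO2-Rab7a-7 is a mammalian expression plasmid that produces human Rab7a (RAB7A) fused to the orange fluorescent protein mKO2 (monomeric Kusabira Orange 2). It is built on an mKO2 backbone of about 4.75 kb without the insert. In bacteria it is maintained at high copy under kanamycin selection, and it carries a neomycin resistance marker so that transfected mammalian cells can be selected with G418. The fusion is driven by the CMV promoter, a strong constitutive promoter in most mammalian cell lines. The use of an SV40 polyA reverse sequencing primer suggests an SV40 polyadenylation signal lies downstream of the coding region. No feature table is provided, so the origin of replication and the layout of the resistance cassette are not explicitly documented. The cloning method is recorded as unknown.

The name suggests that mKO2 sits at the N-terminus of Rab7a, joined by a linker of about seven residues. That arrangement would leave the C-terminal prenylation motif of the GTPase free for membrane attachment, but the record does not state the orientation or the linker outright. The stated purpose is localization of this Ras-family small GTPase. Rab7a is generally known as a regulator of late endosome and lysosome trafficking, so the construct serves as a live-cell fluorescent marker for Rab7a-positive compartments. The reporter has a recorded excitation maximum of 551 nm and emission maximum of 565 nm, which places it in the orange channel and makes it suitable for multicolour imaging alongside green or far-red probes.
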