Addgene plasmid #57893: mKO2-Rab7a-7
Purpose: Localization: Ras GTPase, Excitation: 551, Emission: 565
Depositing lab: Michael Davidson. Depositing organization: Florida State University, Tallahassee.
Backbone
  Vector backbone: mKO2
  Backbone size w/o insert (bp): 4750
  Vector type: Mammalian Expression
  Selectable markers: Neomycin (select with G418)
Growth in bacteria
  Bacterial resistance: Kanamycin, 50 μg/mL
  Growth temperature: 37°C
  Growth strain: DH5alpha
  Copy number: High Copy
Gene/Insert
  Gene/Insert name: Rab7a (alt name: NM_004637.5)
  Species: H. sapiens (human)
  Entrez Gene: RAB7A (a.k.a. CMT2B, PRO2706, RAB7)
  Promoter: CMV
  Tag / fusion protein: mKO2
  Cloning method: Unknown
  Sequencing primers: 5′ CMV-F; 3′ SV40pA-R
Terms and licenses: Academic/Nonprofit Terms; Industry Terms: Not Available to Industry
Depositor comments: . Excitation = 551; Emission = 565
How to cite: mKO2-Rab7a-7 was a gift from Michael Davidson (Addgene plasmid # 57893 ; http://n2t.net/addgene:57893 ; RRID:Addgene_57893)
